Addgene plasmid #244641: CL20_mEGFP_FOidr_089
Purpose: Express mEGFP-tagged intrinsically disordered protein (IDR), FOidr_089, derived from human fusion protein KMT2A_EPS15
Depositing lab: Richard Kriwacki. Depositing organization: St. Jude Children's Research Hospital. Publication: Proteome-wide computational analyses reveal links between protein condensate formation and RNA biology. Maiti S, Tripathi S, Baggett DW, Phillips AH, Park CG, Wang J, Wahiduzzaman, Freyaldenhoven WT, Kinger S, Pioso BJ, Bollinger JC, Somjee R, Lang B, Babu MM, Kriwacki RW. Sci Adv. 2025 Dec 5;11(49):eady1420. doi: 10.1126/sciadv.ady1420. Epub 2025 Dec 3. PubMed 41337585.
Backbone
  Vector backbone: CL20
  Vector type: Mammalian Expression
Growth in bacteria
  Bacterial resistance: Ampicillin, 100 μg/mL
  Growth temperature: 37°C
  Growth strain: NEB Stable
  Copy number: High Copy
Gene/Insert
  Gene/Insert name: FOidr_089
  Species: H. sapiens (human)
  Mutation: Unmutated
  Tag / fusion protein: monomeric EGFP (N terminal on insert)
  Cloning method: Restriction Enzyme; 5′ cloning site Unknown (unknown if destroyed)
Terms and licenses: Academic/Nonprofit Terms; Industry Terms: Not Available to Industry
Depositor comments: KMT2A_EPS15_1825_1908
How to cite: CL20_mEGFP_FOidr_089 was a gift from Richard Kriwacki (Addgene plasmid # 244641 ; http://n2t.net/addgene:244641 ; RRID:Addgene_244641)
