[The description below was written by a language model from this plasmid's Addgene catalogue record and pLannotate feature annotations shown in this document.]
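Description:
CL20_mEGFP_FOidr_089 is a mammalian expression plasmid built on the CL20 backbone. The catalogue lists it only as a mammalian expression vector, but the feature table shows the architecture of an HIV-1-derived, self-inactivating lentiviral transfer vector. A CMV enhancer is fused to a truncated 5' LTR, followed by the Ψ packaging signal with a partial gag sequence, the cPPT/CTS, the Rev response element, and a ΔU3 3' LTR fragment followed by a rabbit β-globin polyadenylation signal. Together these elements would allow the transcript to be packaged into lentiviral particles when helper functions are supplied in trans, while the U3 deletion inactivates LTR promoter activity after integration. Short annotated fragments of vif, rev and nef appear to be residual viral sequence rather than functional genes. In bacteria the plasmid is maintained through a high-copy ColE1/pUC-type origin and selected by ampicillin resistance (β-lactamase). The backbone also carries an SV40 origin and poly(A) signal along with lac promoter/operator remnants.

The payload is an internal cassette in which the CMV enhancer and immediate-early promoter drive monomeric EGFP fused to the N-terminus of FOidr_089. This insert is an unmutated intrinsically disordered region taken from the human oncogenic fusion protein KMT2A_EPS15, which the depositor notes as spanning residues 1825–1908 of the fusion. The annotation software matches this segment to EPS15, placing the region in the EPS15-derived portion of the fusion. A very short hit to a Tet-responsive promoter next to the CMV promoter is probably just shared minimal CMV sequence. The construct is intended to express the fluorescently tagged disordered region in mammalian cells. The associated study concerns protein condensate formation, which suggests the tag is used to image the region's localization and behaviour in cells.
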