Features (pLannotate 1.2.2; 29 found; start..end, strand, type, name):
    199..254     -  polyA_signal   β-globin poly(A) signal: rabbit β-globin polyadenylation signal (Gil and Proudfoot, 1987)
    340..475     -  LTR            3' LTR (ΔU3) (fragment): self-inactivating 3' long terminal repeat (LTR) from HIV-1
    477..545     -  CDS            nef (fragment): NEF_HV1Z2 - Experimental evidence at protein level: Swiss-Prot protein existence level 1. Extracellular Nef protein targets CD4(+) T-lymphocytes for apoptosis by interacting with CXCR4 surface receptors. From Human immunodeficiency virus type 1 group M subtype D (isolate Z2/CDC-Z34) (HIV-1).
    571..831     -  CDS            EPS15 (fragment): EPS15_HUMAN - Also known as AF1P. Experimental evidence at protein level: Swiss-Prot protein existence level 1. Involved in cell growth regulation. May be involved in the regulation of mitogenic signals and control of cell proliferation. Involved in the internalization of ligand-inducible receptors of the receptor tyrosine kinase (RTK) type, in particular EGFR. Plays a role in the assembly of clathrin-coated pits (CCPs). Acts as a clathrin adapter required for post-Golgi trafficking. Seems to be involved in CCPs maturation including invagination or budding. Involved in endocytosis of integrin
    865..1581    -  CDS            mEGFP: mEGFP is a basic (constitutively fluorescent) green fluorescent protein published in 2002, derived from Aequorea victoria. It has moderate acid sensitivity.
   1595..1632    -  misc_feature   MCS (fragment): multiple cloning site
   1631..1647    -  promoter       tight TRE promoter (fragment): Tet-responsive promoter PTight, consisting of seven tet operator sequences followed by the minimal CMV promoter
   1663..1866    -  promoter       CMV promoter: human cytomegalovirus (CMV) immediate early promoter
   1867..2170    -  enhancer       CMV enhancer: human cytomegalovirus immediate early enhancer
   2238..2254    -  misc_feature   MCS (fragment): multiple cloning site
   2254..2279    -  CDS            Rev (fragment): human immunodeficiency virus 1 (HIV-1) Rev protein; rev; enhances nuclear export of unspliced and incompletely spliced viral mRNAs
   2656..2889    -  misc_feature   RRE: The Rev response element (RRE) of HIV-1 allows for Rev-dependent mRNA export from the nucleus to the cytoplasm.
   3023..3106    -  CDS            vif (fragment): VIF_HV1BR - Experimental evidence at protein level: Swiss-Prot protein existence level 1. Counteracts the innate antiviral activity of host APOBEC3F and APOBEC3G. Forms a complex with host APOBEC3F and APOBEC3G thus preventing the entry of these lethally hypermutating enzymes into progeny virions. Recruits an active E3 ubiquitin ligase complex composed of elongin BC, CUL5, and RBX2 to induce polyubiquitination of APOBEC3G and APOBEC3F. In turn, they are directed to the 26S proteasome for degradation. Vif interaction with APOBEC3G also blocks its cytidine deaminase activity in a proteasome-inde
   3249..3366    -  misc_feature   cPPT/CTS: central polypurine tract and central termination sequence of HIV-1
   3515..3874    -  CDS            HIV-1 gag (fragment): gag protein from human immunodeficiency virus 1; gag
   3858..3983    -  misc_feature   HIV-1 Ψ: packaging signal of human immunodeficiency virus type 1
   4030..4287    -  LTR            5' LTR (truncated): truncated 5' long terminal repeat (LTR) from HIV-1
   4289..4668    -  enhancer       CMV enhancer: human cytomegalovirus immediate early enhancer
   4699..4803    +  promoter       AmpR promoter: bla
   4804..5664    +  CDS            AmpR: β-lactamase; bla; confers resistance to ampicillin, carbenicillin, and related antibiotics
   5835..6423    +  rep_origin     ori: high-copy-number ColE1/pMB1/pBR322/pUC origin of replication
   6606..6660    +  CDS            lacI (fragment): lac repressor; lacI; The lac repressor binds to the lac operator to inhibit transcription in E. coli. This inhibition can be relieved by adding lactose or isopropyl-β-D-thiogalactopyranoside (IPTG).
   6662..6796    -  polyA_signal   SV40 poly(A) signal: SV40 polyadenylation signal
   6816..6951    -  rep_origin     SV40 ori: SV40 origin of replication
   6975..6997    -  promoter       SV40 promoter (fragment): SV40 enhancer and early promoter
   7004..7043    +  CDS            lacI (fragment): lac repressor; lacI; The lac repressor binds to the lac operator to inhibit transcription in E. coli. This inhibition can be relieved by adding lactose or isopropyl-β-D-thiogalactopyranoside (IPTG).
   7056..7077    +  protein_bind   CAP binding site: CAP binding activates transcription in the presence of cAMP. E. coli catabolite activator protein
   7092..7122    +  promoter       lac promoter: promoter for the E. coli lac operon
   7130..7146    +  protein_bind   lac operator: The lac repressor binds to the lac operator to inhibit transcription in E. coli. This inhibition can be relieved by adding lactose or isopropyl-β-D-thiogalactopyranoside (IPTG). lac repressor encoded by lacI
>Addgene plasmid #244641 | CL20_mEGFP_FOidr_089 | addgene full sequence | sequence record 487996 | Addgene NGS Result
AAAAAAAATCTAACCTCAAGTCAAGGCTTTTCTATGGAATAAGGAATGGACAGCAGGGGGCTGTTTCATA
TACTGATGACCTCTTTATAGCCAACCTTTGTTCATGGCAGCCAGCATATGGGCATATGTTGCCAAACTCT
AAACCAAATACTCATTCTGATGTTTTAAATGATTTGCCCTCCCATATGTCCTTCCGAGTGAGAGACACAA
AAAATTCCAACACACTATTGCAATGAAAATAAATTTCCTTTATTAGCCAGAAGTCAGATGCTCAAGGGGC
TTCATGATGTCCCCATAATTTTTGGCAGAGGGAAAAAGATCTGCTAGCTCGAGCAGCTGAAGCTTTATTG
AGGCTTAAGCAGTGGGTTCCCTAGTTAGCCAGAGAGCTCCCAGGCTCAGATCTGGTCTAACCAGAGAGAC
CCAGTACAGGCAAAAAGCAGATCTTGTCTTCTTTGGGAGTGAATTAGCCCTTCCAGTCCCCCCTTTTCTT
TTAAAAAGTGGCTAAGATCTACAGCTGCCTTGTAAGTCATTGGTCTTAAAGGTACCGTAATCTTATCTAG
AACCGGTTCAACTACACCAGTTTAGTTGGCTGTTATGGTTTTCCAAATCTTTCATTTCCATTAACTTCAT
TTGCATTGAGGAGATTTCCTGCTGGCTGTCTTGCAGGTGTTGCTGCAGCGGCTCAAGTTGGGCTTTACCC
GATTCGACAGATTCTTCCAGTTCGGCGGTCTCCTGTTGCAGGCGACTCAACTCTTCGCGCGCCTTTGCCA
GCTCCTCTTCATAGGTGCTGATCTGGGATTCCTGGGAGGTTAATTCTGCTTTCCGGGAAGCGGCCGCACT
TCCCCCGGAGCCTCCGCTTCCGCCCTTGTACAGCTCGTCCATGCCGAGAGTGATCCCGGCGGCGGTCACG
AACTCCAGCAGGACCATGTGATCGCGCTTCTCGTTGGGGTCTTTGCTCAGCTTGGACTGGGTGCTCAGGT
AGTGGTTGTCGGGCAGCAGCACGGGGCCGTCGCCGATGGGGGTGTTCTGCTGGTAGTGGTCGGCGAGCTG
CACGCTGCCGTCCTCGATGTTGTGGCGGATCTTGAAGTTCACCTTGATGCCGTTCTTCTGCTTGTCGGCC
ATGATATAGACGTTGTGGCTGTTGTAGTTGTACTCCAGCTTGTGCCCCAGGATGTTGCCGTCCTCCTTGA
AGTCGATGCCCTTCAGCTCGATGCGGTTCACCAGGGTGTCGCCCTCGAACTTCACCTCGGCGCGGGTCTT
GTAGTTGCCGTCGTCCTTGAAGAAGATGGTGCGCTCCTGGACGTAGCCTTCGGGCATGGCGGACTTGAAG
AAGTCGTGCTGCTTCATGTGGTCGGGGTAGCGGCTGAAGCACTGCACGCCGTAGGTCAGGGTGGTCACGA
GGGTGGGCCAGGGCACGGGCAGCTTGCCGGTGGTGCAGATGAACTTCAGGGTCAGCTTGCCGTAGGTGGC
ATCGCCCTCGCCCTCGCCGGACACGCTGAACTTGTGGCCGTTTACGTCGCCGTCCAGCTCGACCAGGATG
GGCACCACCCCGGTGAACAGCTCCTCGCCCTTGCTCACCATGGTGGCGACCGGTGGATCCCGGGCCCGCG
GTACCGTCGACTGCAGAATTCGGTTCACTAAACGAGCCCGGTTCACTAAACGAGCTCTGCTTATATAGAC
CTCCCACCGTACACGCCTACCGCCCATTTGCGTCAATGGGGCGGAGTTGTTACGACATTTTGGAAAGTCC
CGTTGATTTTGGTGCCAAAACAAACTCCCATTGACGTCAATGGGGTGGAGACTTGGAAATCCCCGTGAGT
CAAACCGCTATCCACGCCCATTGATGTACTGCCAAAACCGCATCACCATGGTAATAGCGATGACTAATAC
GTAGATGTACTGCCAAGTAGGAAAGTCCCATAAGGTCATGTACTGGGCATAATGCCAGGCGGGCCATTTA
CCGTCATTGACGTCAATAGGGGGCGTACTTGGCATATGATACACTTGATGTACTGCCAAGTGGGCAGTTT
ACCGTAAATACTCCACCCATTGACGTCAATGGAAAGTCCCTATTGGCGTTACTATGGGAACATACGTCAT
TATTGACGTCAATGGGCGGGGGTCGTTGGGCGGTCAGCCAGGCGGGCCATTTACCGTAAGTTATGTAACG
CGGAACTCCATATATGGGCTATGAACTAATGACCCCGTAATTGATTACTATTAATAACTAGCACGCGTTC
GAAGCTTGAGCTCGGTCCCCTCGGGGTTGGGAGGTGGGTCTGAAACGATAATGGTGAATATCCCTGCCTA
ACTCTATTCACTATAGAAAGTACAGCAAAAACTATTCTTAAACCTACCAAGCCTCCTACTATCATTATGA
ATAATTTTATATACCACAGCCAATTTGTTATGTTAAACCAATTCCACAAACTTGCCCATTTATCTAATTC
CAATAATTCTTGTTCATTCTTTTCTTGCTGGTTTTGCGATTCTTCAATTAAGGAGTGTATTAAGCTTGTG
TAATTGTTAATTTCTCTGTCCCACTCCATCCAGGTCGTGTGATTCCAAATCTGTTCCAGAGATTTATTAC
TCCAACTAGCATTCCAAGGCACAGCAGTGGTGCAAATGAGTTTTCCAGAGCAACCCCAAATCCCCAGGAG
CTGTTGATCCTTTAGGTATCTTTCCACAGCCAGGATTCTTGCCTGGAGCTGCTTGATGCCCCAGACTGTG
AGTTGCAACAGATGCTGTTGCGCCTCAATAGCCCTCAGCAAATTGTTCTGCTGCTGCACTATACCAGACA
ATAATTGTCTGGCCTGTACCGTCAGCGTCATTGACGCTGCGCCCATAGTGCTTCCTGCTGCTCCCAAGAA
CCCAAGGAACAAAGCTCCTATTCCCACTGCTCTTTTTTCTCTCTGCACCACTCTTCTCTTTGCCTTGGTG
GGTGCTACTCCTAATGGTTCAATTTTTACTACTTTATATTTATATAATTCACTTCTCCAATTGTCCCTCA
TATCTCCTCCTTATGGTGTTTTACTAAACTTTTCCATGTTCTAATCCTCATCCTGTCTACTTGCCACACA
ATCATCACCTGCCATCTGTTTTCCATAATCCCTAATGATCTTTGCTTTTCTTCTTGGCACTACTTTTATG
TCACTATTATCTTGTATTACTACTGCCCCTTCACCTTTCCAGAGGAGCTTTGCTGGTCCTTTCCAAAGTG
GATTTCTGCTGTCCCTGTAATAAACCCGAAAATTTTGAATTTTTGTAATTTGTTTTTGTAATTCTTTAGT
TTGTATGTCTGTTGCTATTATGTCTACTATTCTTTCCCCTGCACTGTACCCCCCAATCCCCCCTTTTCTT
TTAAAATTGTGGATGAATACTGCCATTTGTACTGCTGTCTTAAGATGTTCAGCCTGATCTCTTACCTGTC
CTATAATTTTCTTTAATTCTTTATTCATAGATTCTACTACTCCTTGACTTTGGGGATTGTAGGGAATTTC
CAGGTCTGAAGATCCTGCTGCTTGCTGTGCTTTTTTCTTACTTTTGTTTTGCTCTTCCTCTATCTTGTCT
AAAGCTTCCTTGGTGTCTTTTATCTCTATCCTTTGATGCACACAATAGAGGGTTGCTACTGTATTATATA
ATGATCTAAGTTCTTCTGATCCTGTCTGAAGGGATGGTTGTAGCTGTCCCAGTATTTGTCTACAGCCTTC
TGATGTTTCTAACAGGCCAGTATTAACTGCGAATCGTTCTAGCTCCCTGCTTGCCCATACTATATGTTTT
AATTTATATTTTTTCTTTCCCCCTGGCCTTAACCGAATTTTTTCCCATCGCGATCTAATTCTCCCCCGCT
TAATACTGACGCTCTCGCACCCATCTCTCTCCTTCTAGCCTCCGCTAGTCAAAATTTTTGGCGTACTCAC
CAGTCGCCGCCCCTCGCCTCTTGCCGTGCGCGCTTCAGCAAGCCGAGTCCTGCGTCGAGAGAGCTCCTCT
GGTTTCCCTTTCGCTTTCAAGTCCCTGTTCGGGCGCCACTGCTAGAGATTTTCCACACTGACTAAAAGGG
TCTGAGGGATCTCTAGTTACCAGAGTCACACAACAGACGGGCACACACTACTTGAAGCACTCAAGGCAAG
CTTTATTGAGGCTTAAGCAGTGGGTTCCCTAGTTAGCCAGAGAGCTCCCAGGCTCAGATCTGGTCTAACC
AGAGAGACCCAGTACAGGCAAAAAGCAGCTGCTTATATGCAGGATCTGAGGGCTCGCCACTCCCCAGTCC
CGCCCAGGCCACGCCTCCCATGGTAATAGCGATGACTAATACGTAGATGTACTGCCAAGTAGGAAAGTCC
CATAAGGTCATGTACTGGGCATAATGCCAGGCGGGCCATTTACCGTCATTGACGTCAATAGGGGGCGTAC
TTGGCATATGATACACTTGATGTACTGCCAAGTGGGCAGTTTACCGTAAATACTCCACCCATTGACGTCA
ATGGAAAGTCCCTATTGGCGTTACTATGGGAACATACGTCATTATTGACGTCAATGGGCGGGGGTCGTTG
GGCGGTCAGCCAGGCGGGCCATTTACCGTAAGTTATGTAACGCGGAACTCCATATATGGGCTATGAACTA
ATGACCCCGTAATTGATTACTATTAATAACTAGTCAATAATCAATGTCGACCCAGGTGGCACTTTTCGGG
GAAATGTGCGCGGAACCCCTATTTGTTTATTTTTCTAAATACATTCAAATATGTATCCGCTCATGAGACA
ATAACCCTGATAAATGCTTCAATAATATTGAAAAAGGAAGAGTATGAGTATTCAACATTTCCGTGTCGCC
CTTATTCCCTTTTTTGCGGCATTTTGCCTTCCTGTTTTTGCTCACCCAGAAACGCTGGTGAAAGTAAAAG
ATGCTGAAGATCAGTTGGGTGCACGAGTGGGTTACATCGAACTGGATCTCAACAGCGGTAAGATCCTTGA
GAGTTTTCGCCCCGAAGAACGTTTTCCAATGATGAGCACTTTTAAAGTTCTGCTATGTGGCGCGGTATTA
TCCCGTATTGACGCCGGGCAAGAGCAACTCGGTCGCCGCATACACTATTCTCAGAATGACTTGGTTGAGT
ACTCACCAGTCACAGAAAAGCATCTTACGGATGGCATGACAGTAAGAGAATTATGCAGTGCTGCCATAAC
CATGAGTGATAACACTGCGGCCAACTTACTTCTGACAACGATCGGAGGACCGAAGGAGCTAACCGCTTTT
TTGCACAACATGGGGGATCATGTAACTCGCCTTGATCGTTGGGAACCGGAGCTGAATGAAGCCATACCAA
ACGACGAGCGTGACACCACGATGCCTGTAGCAATGGCAACAACGTTGCGCAAACTATTAACTGGCGAACT
ACTTACTCTAGCTTCCCGGCAACAATTAATAGACTGGATGGAGGCGGATAAAGTTGCAGGACCACTTCTG
CGCTCGGCCCTTCCGGCTGGCTGGTTTATTGCTGATAAATCTGGAGCCGGTGAGCGTGGGTCTCGCGGTA
TCATTGCAGCACTGGGGCCAGATGGTAAGCCCTCCCGTATCGTAGTTATCTACACGACGGGGAGTCAGGC
AACTATGGATGAACGAAATAGACAGATCGCTGAGATAGGTGCCTCACTGATTAAGCATTGGTAACTGTCA
GACCAAGTTTACTCATATATACTTTAGATTGATTTAAAACTTCATTTTTAATTTAAAAGGATCTAGGTGA
AGATCCTTTTTGATAATCTCATGACCAAAATCCCTTAACGTGAGTTTTCGTTCCACTGAGCGTCAGACCC
CGTAGAAAAGATCAAAGGATCTTCTTGAGATCCTTTTTTTCTGCGCGTAATCTGCTGCTTGCAAACAAAA
AAACCACCGCTACCAGCGGTGGTTTGTTTGCCGGATCAAGAGCTACCAACTCTTTTTCCGAAGGTAACTG
GCTTCAGCAGAGCGCAGATACCAAATACTGTTCTTCTAGTGTAGCCGTAGTTAGGCCACCACTTCAAGAA
CTCTGTAGCACCGCCTACATACCTCGCTCTGCTAATCCTGTTACCAGTGGCTGCTGCCAGTGGCGATAAG
TCGTGTCTTACCGGGTTGGACTCAAGACGATAGTTACCGGATAAGGCGCAGCGGTCGGGCTGAACGGGGG
GTTCGTGCACACAGCCCAGCTTGGAGCGAACGACCTACACCGAACTGAGATACCTACAGCGTGAGCTATG
AGAAAGCGCCACGCTTCCCGAAGGGAGAAAGGCGGACAGGTATCCGGTAAGCGGCAGGGTCGGAACAGGA
GAGCGCACGAGGGAGCTTCCAGGGGGAAACGCCTGGTATCTTTATAGTCCTGTCGGGTTTCGCCACCTCT
GACTTGAGCGTCGATTTTTGTGATGCTCGTCAGGGGGGCGGAGCCTATGGAAAAACGCCAGCAACGCGGC
CTTTTTACGGTTCCTGGCCTTTTGCTGGCCTTTTGCTCACATGTTCTTTCCTGCGTTATCCCCTGCTTCT
GTGGATAACCGTATTACCGCCTTTGAGTGAGCTGATACCGCTCGCCGCAGCCGAACGACCGAGCGCAGCG
AGTCAGTGAGCGAGGAAGCGGAAGAGCGCCCAATACGCAAACCGCCTCTCCCCGCGCGTTGGCCGATTCA
TTAATGCAGCGGATCCAGACATGATAAGATACATTGATGAGTTTGGACAAACCACAACTAGAATGCAGTG
AAAAAAATGCTTTATTTGTGAAATTTGTGATGCTATTGCTTTATTTGTAACCATTATAAGCTGCAATAAA
CAAGTTAGCTTTTTGCAAAAGCCTAGGCCTCCAAAAAAGCCTCCTCACTACTTCTGGAATAGCTCAGAGG
CCGAGGCGGCCTCGGCCTCTGCATAAATAAAAAAAATTAGTCAGCCATGGGGCGGAGAATGGGCGGAACT
GGGCGGAGTTAGGGGCGGGATGGGCGGAGTTAGGGGCGGGACTATGGTTGCTGACTAATTGAGATGCGGA
TCCGCTGGCACGACAGGTTTCCCGACTGGAAAGCGGGCAGTGAGCGCAACGCAATTAATGTGAGTTAGCT
CACTCATTAGGCACCCCAGGCTTTACACTTTATGCTTCCGGCTCGTATGTTGTGTGGAATTGTGAGCGGA
TAACAATTTCACACAGGAAACAGCTATGACCATGATTACGCCAAGCTTGGGCTGCAGGTCGAGGGATCTC
CATAAGAGAAGAGGGACAGCTATGACTGGGAGTAGTCAGGAGAGGAGGAAAAATCTGGCTAGTAAAACAT
GTAAGGAAAATTTTAGGGATGTTAAAGAAAAAAATAACACAAAACAAAATAT
